Addgene plasmid #196293: pM-CBE
Purpose: 35S promoter-driven expression of the positive-sense TSWV M RNA segment encoding CBE in place of viral GP
Depositing lab: Zhenghe Li. Depositing organization: Zhejiang University. Publication: Engineered biocontainable RNA virus vectors for non-transgenic genome editing across crop species and genotypes. Liu Q, Zhao C, Sun K, Deng Y, Li Z. Mol Plant. 2023 Mar 6;16(3):616-631. doi: 10.1016/j.molp.2023.02.003. Epub 2023 Feb 7. PubMed 36751129.
Backbone
  Vector backbone: pCB301-2μ-HDV
  Vector type: Plant Expression, CRISPR
Growth in bacteria
  Bacterial resistance: Kanamycin, 50 μg/mL
  Growth temperature: 37°C
  Growth strain: DH5alpha
  Copy number: Low Copy
Gene/Insert
  Gene/Insert name: Full length TSWV M antigenome encoding CBE in place of viral GP
  Species: Synthetic
  Promoter: duplicated cauliflower mosaic virus 35S promoter
  Tag / fusion protein: 3×flag (N terminal on insert)
  Cloning method: Ligation Independent Cloning
  Sequencing primers: 5′ 35S promoter/forward primer: CTATCCTTCGCAAGACCCTTC; 3′ Nos terminator/reverse primer: TCATCGCAAGACCGGCAA
Terms and licenses: Academic/Nonprofit Terms; Industry Terms: Not Available to Industry
How to cite: pM-CBE was a gift from Zhenghe Li (Addgene plasmid # 196293 ; http://n2t.net/addgene:196293 ; RRID:Addgene_196293)
