[The description below was written by a language model from this plasmid's Addgene catalogue record and pLannotate feature annotations shown in this document.]
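Description:
pM-CBE is a plant-expression binary plasmid built on the pCB301-2μ-HDV backbone, designed to launch a recombinant tomato spotted wilt virus (TSWV) M genome segment that carries a cytosine base editor. It replicates at low copy in bacteria through the broad-host-range incP oriV together with its trans-acting replication protein trfA, and is selected with kanamycin (KanR, aphA-3). The backbone also carries a yeast 2μ origin and the TRP1 auxotrophic marker, which allow maintenance in yeast, as well as an f1 ori. Left and right T-DNA border repeats flank the expression cassette, as is typical of vectors delivered to plant cells by Agrobacterium, although the record does not describe the delivery method.

Between the borders, a cauliflower mosaic virus 35S promoter with a duplicated enhancer drives transcription of the full-length positive-sense (antigenomic) TSWV M RNA. In this segment the viral glycoprotein (GP) coding region has been replaced by the base editor. The editor is an N-terminal 3×FLAG tag followed by human APOBEC3A cytidine deaminase, Streptococcus pyogenes Cas9 and the phage PBS2 uracil glycosylase inhibitor (UGI). The feature table does not indicate whether the Cas9 is a nickase variant. The NSm movement protein gene is retained on the opposite strand, reflecting the ambisense organisation of the M segment. A hepatitis delta virus ribozyme immediately downstream presumably cleaves the transcript to give a precise viral 3′ end, ahead of the NOS terminator. The construct is one component of an engineered TSWV vector system for non-transgenic genome editing in crop plants. No guide RNA cassette is annotated on this plasmid.
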