Features (pLannotate 1.2.2; 22 found; start..end, strand, type, name):
      1..21      -  misc_feature   MCS (fragment): pUC18/19 multiple cloning site
     96..766     +  promoter       CaMV 35S promoter (enhanced): cauliflower mosaic virus 35S promoter with a duplicated enhancer region
    901..924     +  CDS            3xFLAG (fragment): three tandem FLAG® epitope tags
    961..1554    +  CDS            APOBEC3A: ABC3A_HUMAN - Experimental evidence at protein level: Swiss-Prot protein existence level 1. DNA deaminase (cytidine deaminase) with restriction activity against viruses, foreign DNA and mobility of retrotransposons. Exhibits antiviral activity against adeno-associated virus (AAV) and human T- cell leukemia virus type 1 (HTLV-1) and may inhibit the mobility of LTR and non-LTR retrotransposons. Selectively targets single-stranded DNA and can deaminate both methylcytosine and cytosine in foreign DNA. Can induce somatic hypermutation in the nuclear and mitochondrial DNA. May also play a role in th
   1624..5724    +  CDS            cas9: CAS9_STRP1 - Also known as csn1 From Streptococcus pyogenes serotype M1.
   5746..5994    +  CDS            UGI: UNGI_BPPB2 - Experimental evidence at protein level: Swiss-Prot protein existence level 1. This protein binds specifically and reversibly to the host uracil-DNA glycosylase, preventing removal of uracil residues from PBS2 DNA by the host uracil-excision repair system. From Bacillus phage PBS2 (Bacteriophage PBS2).
   6312..7217    -  CDS            NSM: MVP_TSWV1 - Experimental evidence at protein level: Swiss-Prot protein existence level 1. Viral movemement protein which is responsible for cell-to cell spread of viral genome. Increases the size exclusion limit (SEL) of plasmodesmata by forming tubules structures, thereby allowing viral ribonucleocapsids to spread directly to neighboring cells. From Tomato spotted wilt virus (strain Brazilian Br-01) (TSWV).
   7315..7406    +  ncRNA          HDV ribozyme: Accession: RF00094 - Hepatitis delta virus ribozyme
   7416..7668    +  terminator     NOS terminator: nopaline synthase terminator and poly(A) signal
   7716..7740    +  misc_feature   RB T-DNA repeat: right border repeat from nopaline C58 T-DNA
   7868..9210    -  rep_origin     2μ ori: yeast 2μ plasmid origin of replication
   9278..9313    +  CDS            rop (fragment): Rop protein, which maintains plasmids at low copy number; rop
   9415..9464    +  misc_feature   bom (fragment): basis of mobility region from pBR322
   9649..9750    +  promoter       TRP1 promoter: S. cerevisiae TRP1
   9751..10425   +  CDS            TRP1: phosphoribosylanthranilate isomerase, required for tryptophan biosynthesis; S. cerevisiae TRP1; yeast auxotrophic marker
  10476..10527   +  misc_feature   bom (fragment): basis of mobility region from pBR322
  10555..10983   -  rep_origin     f1 ori (sequence partly withheld): f1 bacteriophage origin of replication; arrow indicates direction of (+) strand synthesis
  10987..11053   -  CDS            lacZα (fragment): LacZα fragment of β-galactosidase; lacZ fragment
  11099..12247   -  CDS            trfA: trans-acting replication protein that binds to and activates oriV
  12546..13340   -  CDS            KanR: aminoglycoside phosphotransferase; aphA-3; confers resistance to kanamycin
  13549..14180   -  rep_origin     oriV: incP origin of replication
  14260..14284   +  misc_feature   LB T-DNA repeat: left border repeat from nopaline C58 T-DNA
>Addgene plasmid #196293 | pM-CBE | addgene full sequence | sequence record 389996 | Addgene NGS Result
AAGCTTGCATGCCTGCAGGTCAACATGGTGGAGCACGACACACTTGTCTACTCCAAAAATATCAAAGATA
CAGTCTCAGAAGACCAAAGGGCAATTGAGACTTTTCAACAAAGGGTAATATCCGGAAACCTCCTCGGATT
CCATTGCCCAGCTATCTGTCACTTTATTGTGAAGATAGTGGAAAAGGAAGGTGGCTCCTACAAATGCCAT
CATTGCGATAAAGGAAAGGCCATCGTTGAAGATGCCTCTGCCGACAGTGGTCCCAAAGATGGACCCCCAC
CCACGAGGAGCATCGTGGAAAAAGAAGACGTTCCAACCACGTCTTCAAAGCAAGTGGATTGATGTGATAA
CATGGTGGAGCACGACACACTTGTCTACTCCAAAAATATCAAAGATACAGTCTCAGAAGACCAAAGGGCA
ATTGAGACTTTTCAACAAAGGGTAATATCCGGAAACCTCCTCGGATTCCATTGCCCAGCTATCTGTCACT
TTATTGTGAAGATAGTGGAAAAGGAAGGTGGCTCCTACAAATGCCATCATTGCGATAAAGGAAAGGCCAT
CGTTGAAGATGCCTCTGCCGACAGTGGTCCCAAAGATGGACCCCCACCCACGAGGAGCATCGTGGAAAAA
GAAGACGTTCCAACCACGTCTTCAAAGCAAGTGGATTGATGTGATATCTCCACTGACGTAAGGGATGACG
CACAATCCCACTATCCTTCGCAAGACCCTTCCTCTATATAAGGAAGTTCATTTCATTTGGAGAGGAGAGC
AATCAGTGCAAACAAAAACCTTAATCCAGACATCTTGAAATTAATCATATAACCATTATAATCTGAGCAG
ACGTATAAGACTAGTATGGATTACAAGGACCACGACGGTGATTATAAGGATCACGACATCGACTACAAGG
ACGATGATGACAAGATGGCTCCGAAGAAGAAAAGGAAAGTGGGTATACGAGAAGCCTCTCCAGCATCTGG
TCCCAGGCATCTGATGGATCCACACATCTTCACATCCAACTTCAACAACGGCATCGGACGACACAAGACG
TATCTGTGCTACGAGGTAGAGAGGTTGGACAACGGGACTTCAGTGAAGATGGACCAGCACAGAGGCTTCT
TGCACAACCAAGCCAAGAACTTGCTGTGCGGATTCTACGGGAGGCATGCCGAGTTAAGATTCCTCGACTT
GGTTCCAAGCTTGCAGCTCGACCCGGCACAGATCTATCGAGTCACGTGGTTCATCAGTTGGTCCCCGTGC
TTCAGTTGGGGATGTGCAGGTGAGGTGAGAGCATTCCTGCAGGAGAACACTCATGTCCGATTGCGTATCT
TCGCAGCCCGAATCTACGACTACGACCCATTGTACAAAGAGGCACTGCAGATGCTCAGGGACGCCGGTGC
ACAGGTCTCCATCATGACATACGACGAGTTCAAGCACTGTTGGGACACATTCGTCGATCATCAAGGTTGC
CCATTCCAGCCTTGGGACGGTTTGGACGAACACAGCCAGGCTCTCTCTGGAAGGCTGAGGGCCATTCTTC
AGAACCAGGGCAACTCAGGATCTGAAACGCCGGGTACCAGTGAAAGTGCCACACCCGAGAGTATACACGG
TGTTCCAGCAGCCGATAAGAAGTACAGTATCGGACTTGCCATAGGGACTAACTCTGTCGGGTGGGCAGTA
ATCACAGATGAGTACAAAGTCCCATCTAAGAAGTTCAAGGTGCTCGGTAACACCGATAGACACAGCATCA
AGAAGAACCTCATCGGTGCTCTCCTGTTCGATTCCGGCGAAACGGCCGAAGCCACTAGGTTGAAGAGGAC
GGCCCGACGACGTTATACCCGTAGAAAGAATAGGATATGCTATCTGCAGGAGATATTCTCCAACGAGATG
GCTAAGGTAGACGATAGCTTCTTCCATCGTCTCGAGGAGTCCTTCCTGGTGGAAGAGGACAAGAAACATG
AAAGACACCCAATCTTTGGGAACATTGTTGACGAGGTCGCATATCATGAGAAGTACCCAACAATCTACCA
CTTGAGGAAGAAACTCGTCGACAGTACTGACAAGGCTGATCTGCGTTTAATCTACTTAGCACTGGCTCAT
ATGATCAAGTTCAGAGGTCACTTCTTGATCGAGGGTGACTTGAACCCTGACAATTCAGACGTAGACAAGC
TGTTCATCCAGTTAGTCCAGACGTATAATCAGTTGTTCGAGGAAAACCCAATTAACGCTAGTGGAGTCGA
CGCCAAGGCAATATTGAGTGCAAGACTCTCCAAGTCCCGAAGGTTGGAAAACCTCATTGCTCAATTGCCT
GGAGAGAAGAAGAACGGGCTCTTCGGAAATCTTATAGCTCTGTCCTTAGGGTTAACGCCGAATTTCAAGT
CCAACTTCGACCTCGCCGAGGACGCCAAGTTGCAATTGTCCAAGGATACCTACGACGATGACCTCGACAA
CTTACTGGCTCAGATCGGCGACCAGTACGCTGACCTCTTCTTGGCCGCTAAGAACTTGTCAGACGCAATC
CTCTTAAGTGATATCTTACGTGTGAACACAGAGATTACGAAAGCTCCTTTGAGCGCATCCATGATCAAGA
GATACGATGAGCACCATCAGGATTTGACGTTGTTGAAGGCCTTAGTTCGTCAGCAATTGCCCGAGAAGTA
CAAGGAGATCTTCTTCGATCAGTCCAAGAACGGATACGCAGGGTACATCGATGGTGGTGCTAGTCAAGAG
GAGTTTTACAAGTTCATCAAGCCCATACTCGAGAAGATGGATGGAACTGAGGAACTGTTAGTGAAGCTGA
ATCGTGAGGACCTGTTAAGGAAGCAGCGAACGTTCGACAATGGCAGCATCCCGCACCAGATCCACCTTGG
CGAGCTGCATGCAATCTTGAGGAGACAGGAAGACTTCTATCCATTCTTGAAGGACAACAGAGAGAAGATC
GAGAAGATCTTGACGTTCAGAATCCCGTATTACGTTGGTCCACTCGCCAGGGGTAACTCCCGTTTCGCTT
GGATGACGAGGAAATCAGAGGAGACAATCACTCCTTGGAACTTCGAGGAGGTGGTTGACAAAGGAGCCAG
CGCTCAATCCTTCATAGAGCGTATGACCAATTTCGACAAGAATCTCCCAAACGAGAAGGTCCTGCCGAAA
CACTCATTGTTGTACGAGTACTTCACTGTGTATAACGAGCTCACGAAGGTCAAATACGTAACTGAGGGTA
TGCGAAAGCCCGCCTTCCTCTCCGGTGAACAGAAGAAGGCAATCGTCGATTTGTTGTTCAAGACCAACAG
GAAGGTCACTGTGAAGCAACTGAAAGAGGACTACTTCAAGAAGATAGAGTGCTTCGATTCTGTGGAGATC
AGTGGTGTTGAGGATCGTTTCAACGCATCCTTGGGCACATACCATGATTTGTTGAAGATCATCAAGGACA
AGGACTTCCTCGACAACGAGGAGAACGAGGACATCCTCGAGGATATCGTTCTCACATTGACGCTCTTCGA
GGATCGTGAGATGATCGAGGAGAGACTGAAGACCTACGCTCATTTGTTCGATGATAAGGTGATGAAGCAA
CTCAAGAGGCGTCGATACACGGGATGGGGAAGGTTGTCTCGGAAGCTGATCAACGGTATTAGGGATAAAC
AGTCTGGCAAGACAATCTTGGACTTCTTGAAGAGTGATGGATTCGCAAATAGGAATTTCATGCAGTTAAT
CCACGATGATAGTCTGACGTTCAAGGAGGACATCCAAAAGGCCCAAGTGAGTGGTCAGGGAGACAGCCTC
CATGAACATATAGCAAACTTGGCTGGATCCCCAGCAATTAAGAAAGGAATCTTGCAGACGGTCAAAGTTG
TGGATGAACTTGTTAAGGTCATGGGTCGTCACAAACCTGAGAATATCGTTATCGAAATGGCCCGAGAGAA
TCAGACGACCCAGAAAGGACAGAAGAACTCTCGTGAACGTATGAAACGAATAGAAGAAGGGATCAAAGAG
CTCGGTAGCCAGATCCTGAAGGAGCACCCAGTAGAGAACACTCAACTGCAGAACGAGAAGCTGTATCTGT
ACTACTTGCAAAACGGGCGAGATATGTATGTTGACCAGGAGCTCGACATCAATAGACTTTCTGACTACGA
TGTTGACCATATTGTGCCGCAAAGCTTCTTGAAGGATGATAGCATAGATAACAAAGTTCTCACACGTTCC
GACAAGAACAGAGGTAAGAGCGACAACGTGCCGAGTGAAGAAGTCGTTAAGAAGATGAAGAACTACTGGA
GGCAGTTGCTCAACGCTAAGTTGATCACCCAGAGGAAGTTCGACAACCTCACAAAGGCTGAGAGAGGAGG
CCTGTCAGAGTTGGATAAGGCTGGGTTCATCAAGAGGCAGCTTGTCGAGACACGACAGATCACCAAGCAC
GTAGCCCAGATCCTCGATTCAAGGATGAACACCAAGTACGATGAGAACGACAAGCTCATCAGGGAAGTGA
AGGTAATCACGCTGAAGAGCAAGCTCGTATCCGACTTCCGAAAGGACTTTCAGTTCTACAAGGTGCGTGA
GATCAACAACTACCACCATGCTCATGATGCATATCTTAATGCAGTGGTTGGGACGGCTCTCATTAAGAAG
TACCCAAAGCTCGAATCTGAATTTGTGTATGGCGATTACAAGGTTTATGATGTCCGTAAGATGATTGCTA
AGAGCGAGCAGGAGATTGGTAAGGCTACCGCGAAGTACTTCTTCTACTCTAACATCATGAACTTCTTCAA
GACGGAGATCACCCTGGCCAACGGAGAGATCAGGAAGCGTCCGCTCATCGAGACCAACGGTGAGACCGGT
GAGATCGTGTGGGACAAGGGACGTGACTTCGCCACTGTGAGGAAGGTGTTGAGCATGCCGCAGGTGAACA
TCGTGAAGAAGACGGAGGTGCAGACCGGAGGGTTCTCCAAGGAATCAATCTTGCCAAAGAGGAACTCCGA
TAAACTCATAGCAAGGAAGAAGGATTGGGATCCCAAGAAGTATGGAGGGTTCGACTCCCCGACCGTCGCC
TACAGCGTCTTGGTTGTGGCAAAGGTGGAGAAGGGAAAGAGCAAGAAGTTGAAATCAGTCAAGGAGCTCC
TTGGAATCACAATCATGGAGCGAAGTTCTTTCGAGAAGAACCCCATAGACTTCTTGGAGGCCAAAGGTTA
CAAAGAAGTGAAGAAAGACTTGATAATCAAGTTGCCTAAGTACTCCTTGTTCGAGCTCGAGAACGGGAGG
AAGCGAATGTTGGCCAGCGCCGGAGAACTTCAGAAAGGCAACGAGCTCGCTCTCCCAAGCAAGTACGTGA
ATTTCTTGTACCTCGCATCACACTACGAGAAGCTGAAGGGCAGCCCGGAGGATAACGAACAGAAGCAGCT
CTTCGTGGAGCAACACAAGCACTACTTGGATGAGATCATCGAGCAGATTAGCGAGTTCAGCAAGAGGGTA
ATCTTGGCTGACGCTAATCTGGACAAGGTTCTCAGCGCATACAACAAGCATCGTGACAAACCCATCCGAG
AGCAGGCAGAGAACATCATCCACTTGTTCACCCTGACTAATTTGGGAGCACCCGCAGCCTTCAAGTACTT
CGATACTACCATCGACCGGAAGAGATACACAAGTACCAAGGAGGTCCTGGATGCAACCTTGATCCATCAG
TCCATCACCGGCTTGTACGAGACTAGGATCGACCTCTCTCAGTTGGGTGGAGACACTAGAGACTCCGGAG
GCAGCACAAACCTCAGCGACATCATCGAGAAGGAGACAGGCAAGCAGTTGGTCATCCAGGAGTCTATCCT
CATGCTGCCCGAGGAGGTTGAGGAGGTCATTGGCAATAAGCCTGAGAGCGACATACTTGTGCACACCGCA
TATGACGAATCCACAGATGAGAATGTGATGCTTCTGACATCAGATGCACCTGAGTACAAGCCATGGGCCC
TCGTGATCCAGGACTCAAACGGTGAGAACAAGATCAAGATGTTGAGCGGCGGGTCGCCTAAGAAGAAGCG
TAAAGTGTAACGCGTCGACGGCTGCTTGTCACAAGCTAAATTTGATCCTATTTCCTACATTAATCGAATT
ATATATATATAAAATAAACAAAAAACAAACAAAAATACAAATAAACAAAAAACAACAAAAAGAGTCTTCG
GACCAAAGTTTGGCTTTTCAGCCTTATTTTGTTTTTGTTTTTTGTTTTTGATTTTTTGTTTGTTTTTTAT
TTTTGTTTTTGTTTGGTTTTTGATTTAAAAATGCAAAATAAACAGAGATTTAAGCTTAAATAAGTGGTAT
TAAAAGTACTATATTTCATCAAAAGATAACTGAGCAACATTATCAGAAACCCCTTCCTCCTCTTCTTCAA
CTGATCTCTCAAGATTTGAGCTCAGTTCTTTAAGCTGTTTTTTAATCTGCTTCTCACTGTTTCCTTTAGG
AATTATCAGCTTGCAAGCCTCAATGAATGCTTGAGATCTAGCTCTAATAGCCCTGTTTAGAGGTATGACC
ATGCAACTTTTGTCTTTATCAGCTCTGGGTGAATCACAAAACTCCTTTGTCCAAGAATACATGACACTAC
CAAAAGAAACCCCCTTCTTGTATTCTTGACTGCACATCAAGTGCAGCTGACAGCAGTTTTCTGGAGTGTT
ATTCATTTTCGGAATAGACCAGTTCAGATAAAAAACAAAACAGATAGGATCAGTTATTGTCCCCTGACCC
TTCAGAATGATTTGCTTTTCAGATGGCATGTTGGGATCGACCAGAGCAACCACAAGTTTCCCTGTAGGGT
TTGGTATAGTGGGGCAGACCCATATCACAATCCTGGAAATCATCATGTATTGTTTTCTGCTGTCCCAAGT
TGGACAGATCTTGATGACCTTATTAGCGTTTTGCTTCCCGTTGCCGACAAAAAGATCATTTTTCCAGTTT
GAGATATGGTGGTTTGTATCTACTATCATTCTTGCAGAAAGATCATAACCCTCTGATTCTGTGATAGAAT
CAGATTCATATGTTCCAAAGGAAGATGTTCCCTCTGTGTTCAACAGTATCTTTCCTTTGGATGTATCCAT
AGCTTTGGTTAAAGCAAGCTTTTCATCAGAAGAAGACCATGGTTTTGAGACTTCAACATTACCGTTATGT
TTAGCAAGTGAAACTAAAGGCCCTTCATCCTTTCTGGCAGACTTAGAAGACCCCTTATTACCAAAAAAAG
TCAACATTTTGAGTTCAACAGCCTGAGGTAGAGGAGCTTGTGTAATGTAATTAATTGATTCTTAGCAAAG
TGTATAATAGGTATATTTCTGATGCACTGATTGCTCTGGGTCGGCATGGCATCTCCACCTCCTCGCGGTC
CGACCTGGGCATCCGAAGGAGGACGTCGTCCACTCGGATGGCTAAGGGAGAGCTCGAATTTCCCCGATCG
TTCAAACATTTGGCAATAAAGTTTCTTAAGATTGAATCCTGTTGCCGGTCTTGCGATGATTATCATATAA
TTTCTGTTGAATTACGTTAAGCATGTAATAATTAACATGTAATGCATGACGTTATTTATGAGATGGGTTT
TTATGATTAGAGTCCCGCAATTATACATTTAATACGCGATAGAAAACAAAATATAGCGCGCAAACTAGGA
TAAATTATCGCGCGCGGTGTCATCTATGTTACTAGATCGGAATTCAGATTGTCGTTTCCCGCCTTCAGTT
TAAACTATCAGTGTTTGACAGGATATATTGGCGGGTAAACCTAAGAGAAAAGAGCGTTTATTAGAATAAT
CGGATATTTAAAAGGGCGTGAAAAGGTTTATCCGTTCGTCCATTTGTATGTGCATGCCAACCACAGGAGA
TCTCAGTAAAGCGAAAAGTGCCACCTGAACGAAGCATCTGTGCTTCATTTTGTAGAACAAAAATGCAACG
CGAGAGCGCTAATTTTTCAAACAAAGAATCTGAGCTGCATTTTTACAGAACAGAAATGCAACGCGAAAGC
GCTATTTTACCAACGAAGAATCTGTGCTTCATTTTTGTAAAACAAAAATGCAACGCGAGAGCGCTAATTT
TTCAAACAAAGAATCTGAGCTGCATTTTTACAGAACAGAAATGCAACGCGAGAGCGCTATTTTACCAACA
AAGAATCTATACTTCTTTTTTGTTCTACAAAAATGCATCCCGAGAGCGCTATTTTTCTAACAAAGCATCT
TAGATTACTTTTTTTCTCCTTTGTGCGCTCTATAATGCAGTCTCTTGATAACTTTTTGCACTGTAGGTCC
GTTAAGGTTAGAAGAAGGCTACTTTGGTGTCTATTTTCTCTTCCATAAAAAAAGCCTGACTCCACTTCCC
GCGTTTACTGATTACTAGCGAAGCTGCGGGTGCATTTTTTCAAGATAAAGGCATCCCCGATTATATTCTA
TACCGATGTGGATTGCGCATACTTTGTGAACAGAAAGTGATAGCGTTGATGATTCTTCATTGGTCAGAAA
ATTATGAACGGTTTCTTCTATTTTGTCTCTATATACTACGTATAGGAAATGTTTACATTTTCGTATTGTT
TTCGATTCACTCTATGAATAGTTCTTACTACAATTTTTTTGTCTAAAGAGTAATACTAGAGATAAACATA
AAAAATGTAGAGGTCGAGTTTAGATGCAAGTTCAAGGAGCGAAAGGTGGATGGGTAGGTTATATAGGGAT
ATAGCACAGAGATATATAGCAAAGAGATACTTTTGAGCAATGTTTGTGGAAGCGGTATTCGCAATATTTT
AGTAGCTCGTTACAGTCCGGTGCGTTTTTGGTTTTTTGAAAGTGCGTCTTCAGAGCGCTTTTGGTTTTCA
AAAGCGCTCTGAAGTTCCTATACTTTCTAGAGAATAGGAACTTCGGAATAGGAACTTCAAAGCGTTTCCG
AAAACGAGCGCTTCCGAAAATGCAACGCGAGCTGCGCACATACAGCTCACTGTTCACGTCGCACCTATAT
CTGCGTGTTGCCTGTATATATATATACATGAGAAGAACGGCATAGTGCGTGTTTATGCTTAAATGCGTAC
TTATATGCGTCTATTTATGTAGGATGAAAGGTAGTCTAGTACCTCCTGTGATATTATCCCATTCCATGCG
GGGTATCGTATGCTTCCTTCAGCACTACCCTTTAGCTGTTCTATATGCTGCCACTCCTCAATTGGATTAG
TCTCATCCTTCAATGCTATCATTTCCTTTGATATTGGATCATACTAAGAAACCATTATTATCATGACATT
AACCTATAAAAATAGGCGTATCACGAGGCCCTTTCGTCTCGCGCGTTTCGGTGATGACGGTGAAAACCTC
TGACACATGCAGCTCCCGGAGACGGTCACAGCTTGTCTGTAAGCGGATGCCGGGAGCAGACAAGCCCGTC
AGGGCGCGTCAGCGGGTGTTGGCGGGTGTCGGGGCTGGCTTAACTATGCGGCATCAGAGCAGATTGTACT
GAGAGTGCACCATAGATCAACGACATTACTATATATATAATATAGGAAGCATTTAATAGAACAGCATCGT
AATATATGTGTACTTTGCAGTTATGACGCCAGATGGCAGTAGTGGAAGATATTCTTTATTGAAAAATAGC
TTGTCACCTTACGTACAATCTTGATCCGGAGCTTTTCTTTTTTTGCCGATTAAAAATTAATTCGGTCGAA
AAAAGAAAAGGAGAGGGCCAAGAGGGAGGGCATTGGTGACTATTGAGCACGTGAGTATACGTGATTAAGC
ACACAAAGGCAGCTTGGAGTATGTCTGTTATTAATTTCACAGGTAGTTCTGGTCCATTGGTGAAAGTTTG
CGGCTTGCAGAGCACAGAGGCCGCAGAATGTGCTCTAGATTCCGATGCTGACTTGCTGGGTATTATATGT
GTGCCCAATAGAAAGAGAACAATTGACCCGGTTATTGCAAGGAAAATTTCAAGTCTTGTAAAAGCATATA
AAAATAGTTCAGGCACTCCGAAATACTTGGTTGGCGTGTTTCGTAATCAACCTAAGGAGGATGTTTTGGC
TCTGGTCAATGATTACGGCATTGATATCGTCCAACTGCATGGAGATGAGTCGTGGCAAGAATACCAAGAG
TTCCTCGGTTTGCCAGTTATTAAAAGACTCGTATTTCCAAAAGACTGCAACATACTACTCAGTGCAGCTT
CACAGAAACCTCATTCGTTTATTCCCTTGTTTGATTCAGAAGCAGGTGGGACAGGTGAACTTTTGGATTG
GAACTCGATTTCTGACTGGGTTGGAAGGCAAGAGAGCCCCGAAAGCTTACATTTTATGTTAGCTGGTGGA
CTGACGCCAGAAAATGTTGGTGATGCGCTTAGATTAAATGGCGTTATTGGTGTTGATGTAAGCGGAGGTG
TGGAGACAAATGGTGTAAAAGACTCTAACAAAATAGCAAATTTCGTCAAAAATGCTAAGAAATAGGTTAT
TACTGAGTAGTATTTATTTAAGTATTGTTTGTGCACTTGCCGATCTATGCGGTGTGAAATACCGCACAGA
TGCGTAAGGAGAAAATACCGCATCAGGAAATTGTAAGCGTTAATATTTTGTTAAAATTCGCGTTAAATTT
TTGTTAAATCAGCTCATTTTTTAACCAATAGGCCGAAATCGGCAAAATCCCTTATAAATCAAAAGAATAG
ACCGAGATAGGGT
[37 nt withheld, positions 10654-10690]
AAAGAACGTGGACTCCAACGTCAAAGG
[49 nt withheld, positions 10718-10766]
T
[91 nt withheld, positions 10768-10858]
G
[124 nt withheld, positions 10860-10983]
CCATTCGCCATTCAGGCTGCGCAACTGTTGGGAAGGGCGATCGGTGCGGGCCTCTTCGCTATTACGCCAG
ATCCTTGCTGGCTGAACCCCCAGCCGGAACTGACCCCACAAGGCCCTAGCGTTTGCAATGCACCAGGTCA
TCATTGACCCAGGCGTGTTCCACCAGGCCGCTGCCTCGCAACTCTTCGCAGGCTTCGCCGACCTGCTCGC
GCCACTTCTTCACGCGGGTGGAATCCGATCCGCACATGAGGCGGAAGGTTTCCAGCTTGAGCGGGTACGG
CTCCCGGTGCGAGCTGAAATAGTCGAACATCCGTCGGGCCGTCGGCGACAGCTTGCGGTACTTCTCCCAT
ATGAATTTCGTGTAGTGGTCGCCAGCAAACAGCACGACGATTTCCTCGTCGATCAGGACCTGGCAACGGG
ACGTTTTCTTGCCACGGTCCAGGACGCGGAAGCGGTGCAGCAGCGACACCGATTCCAGGTGCCCAACGCG
GTCGGACGTGAAGCCCATCGCCGTCGCCTGTAGGCGCGACAGGCATTCCTCGGCCTTCGTGTAATACCGG
CCATTGATCGACCAGCCCAGGTCCTGGCAAAGCTCGTAGAACGTGAAGGTGATCGGCTCGCCGATAGGGG
TGCGCTTCGCGTACTCCAACACCTGCTGCCACACCAGTTCGTCATCGTCGGCCCGCAGCTCGACGCCGGT
GTAGGTGATCTTCACGTCCTTGTTGACGTGGAAAATGACCTTGTTTTGCAGCGCCTCGCGCGGGATTTTC
TTGTTGCGCGTGGTGAACAGGGCAGAGCGGGCCGTGTCGTTTGGCATCGCTCGCATCGTGTCCGGCCACG
GCGCAATATCGAACAAGGAAAGCTGCATTTCCTTGATCTGCTGCTTCGTGTGTTTCAGCAACGCGGCCTG
CTTGGCCTCGCTGACCTGTTTTGCCAGGTCCTCGCCGGCGGTTTTTCGCTTCTTGGTCGTCATAGTTCCT
CGCGTGTCGATGGTCATCGACTTCGCCAAACCTGCCGCCTCCTGTTCGAGACGACGCGAACGCTCCACGG
CGGCCGATGGCGCGGGCAGGGCAGGGGGAGCCAGTTGCACGCTGTCGCGCTCGATCTTGGCCGTAGCTTG
CTGGGCCATCGAGCCGACGGACTGGAAGGTTTCGCGGGGCGCACGCATGACGGTGCGGCTTGCGATGGTT
TCGGCATCCTCGGCGGAAAACCCCGCGTCGATCAGTTCTTGCCTGTATGCCTTCCGGTCAAACGTCCGAT
TCATTCACCCTCCTTGCGGGATTGCCCCGACTCACGCCGGGGCAATGTGCCCTTATTCCTGATTTGACCC
GCCTGGTGCCTTGGTGTCCAGATAATCCACCTTATCGGCAATGAAGTCGGTCCCGTAGACCGTCTGGCCG
TCCTTCTCGTACTTGGTATTCCGAATCTTGCCCTGCACGAATACCAGCGACCCCTTGCCCAAATACTTGC
CGTGGGCCTTGGCCTGAGAGCCAAAACACTTGATGCGGAAGAAGTCGGTGCGCTCCTGCTTGTCGCCGGC
ATCGTTGCGCCACATCTAGGTACTAAAACAATTCATCCAGTAAAATATAATATTTTATTTTCTCCCAATC
AGGCTTGATCCCCAGTAAGTCAAAAAATAGCTCGACATACTGTTCTTCCCCGATATCCTCCCTGATCGAC
CGGACGCAGAAGGCAATGTCATACCACTTGTCCGCCCTGCCGCTTCTCCCAAGATCAATAAAGCCACTTA
CTTTGCCATCTTTCACAAAGATGTTGCTGTCTCCCAGGTCGCCGTGGGAAAAGACAAGTTCCTCTTCGGG
CTTTTCCGTCTTTAAAAAATCATACAGCTCGCGCGGATCTTTAAATGGGGTGTCTTCTTCCCAGTTTTCG
CAATCCACATCGGCCAGATCGTTATTCAGTAAGTAATCCAATTCGGCTAAGCGGCTGTCTAAGCTATTCG
TATAGGGACAATCCGATATGTCGATGGAGTGAAAGAGCCTGATGCACTCCGCATACAGCTCGATAATCTT
TTCAGGGCTTTGTTCATCTTCATACTCTTCCGAGCAAAGGACGCCATTGGCCTCACTCATGAGCAGATTG
CTCCAGCCATCATGCCGTTCAAGGTGCAGGACCTTTGGAACAGGCAGCTTTCCTTCCAGCCATAGCATCA
TGTCCTTTTCCCGTTCCACATCATAGGTGGTCCCTTTATACCGGCTGTCCGTCATTTTTAAATATAGGTT
TTCATTTTCTCCCACCAGCTTATATACCTTAGCAGGAGACATTCCTTCCGTATCTTTTACGCAGCGGTAT
TTTTCGATCAGTTTTTTCAATTCCGGTGATATTCTCATTTTAGCCATTTATTATTTCCTTCCTCTTTTCT
ACAGTATTTAAAGATACCCCAAGAAGCTAATTATAACAAGACGAACTCCAATTCACTGTTCCTTGCATTC
TAAAACTTTAAATACCAGAAAACAGCTTTTTTAAAGTTGTTTTCAAAGTTGGCGTATAACATAGTATCGA
CGGAGCCGATTTTGAAACCACAATTATGGGTGATGCTGCAACTCGAGCGGGCCGGGAGGGTTCGAGAAGG
GGGGGCACCCCCCTTCGGCGTGCGCGGTCACGCGCACAGGGCGCAGCCCTGGTTAAAAACAAGGTTTATA
AATATTGGTTTAAAAGCAGGTTAAAAGACAGGTTAGCGGTGGCCGAAAAACGGGCGGAAACCCTTGCAAA
TGCTGGATTTTCTGCCTGTGGACAGCCCCTCAAATGTCAATAGGTGCGCCCCTCATCTGTCAGCACTCTG
CCCCTCAAGTGTCAAGGATCGCGCCCCTCATCTGTCAGTAGTCGCGCCCCTCAAGTGTCAATACCGCAGG
GCACTTATCCCCAGGCTTGTCCACATCATCTGTGGGAAACTCGCGTAAAATCAGGCGTTTTCGCCGATTT
GCGAGGCTGGCCAGCTCCACGTCGCCGGCCGAAATCGAGCCTGCCCCTCATCTGTCAACGCCGCGCCGGG
TGAGTCGGCCCCTCAAGTGTCAACGTCCGCCCCTCATCTGTCAGTGAGGGCCAAGTTTTCCGCGAGGTAT
TCACAACGCCGGCGGCCGCGGTGTCTCGCACACGGCTTCGACGGCGTTTCTGGCGCGTTTGCAGGGCCAT
AGACGGCCGCCAGCCCAGCGGCGAGGGCAACCAGCCCGGTGAGCGTCTCTAGTGGACTGATGGGCTGCCT
GTATCGAGTGGTGATTTTGTGCCGAGCTGCCGGTCGGGGAGCTGTTGGCTGGCTGGTGGCAGGATATATT
GTGGTGTAAACAAATTGACGCTTAGACAACTTAATAACACATTGCGGACGTTTTTAATGTACTGGGGTGG
TTTT
